Addgene plasmid #212314: pLV-GG-hUBC-EBFP2
Purpose: (Empty Backbone) Lentiviral backbone with EBFP2 reporter
Depositing lab: Andrew Wilson. Depositing organization: Boston University Medical Campus. Publication: CRISPR interference interrogation of COPD GWAS genes reveals the functional significance of desmoplakin in iPSC-derived alveolar epithelial cells. Werder RB, Liu T, Abo KM, Lindstrom-Vautrin J, Villacorta-Martin C, Huang J, Hinds A, Boyer N, Bullitt E, Liesa M, Silverman EK, Kotton DN, Cho MH, Zhou X, Wilson AA. Sci Adv. 2022 Jul 15;8(28):eabo6566. doi: 10.1126/sciadv.abo6566. Epub 2022 Jul 13. PubMed 35857525.
Backbone
  Vector backbone: pLV
  Backbone size (bp): 10451
  Vector type: Mammalian Expression, Lentiviral, CRISPR
  Selectable markers: EBFP2
Growth in bacteria
  Bacterial resistance: Ampicillin, 100 μg/mL
  Growth temperature: 37°C
  Growth strain: NEB Stable
  Copy number: High Copy
Gene/Insert
  Sequencing primers: 5′ TCGGGTTTATTACAGGGACAGCAG
Resource information
  A portion of this plasmid was derived from a plasmid made by: This plasmid was adapted from pLV GG hUbC-dsRED from Charles Gersbach lab. We modified the plasmid to express an EBFP2 reporter (pLV GG hUbC-EBFP2).
Terms and licenses: Academic/Nonprofit Terms; Industry Terms: Not Available to Industry
How to cite: pLV-GG-hUBC-EBFP2 was a gift from Andrew Wilson (Addgene plasmid # 212314 ; http://n2t.net/addgene:212314 ; RRID:Addgene_212314)
