[The description below was written by a language model from this plasmid's Addgene catalogue record and pLannotate feature annotations shown in this document.]
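Description:
pLV-GG-hUBC-EBFP2 is an empty third-generation-style HIV-1 lentiviral backbone of about 10.5 kb, catalogued for mammalian expression and CRISPR work. It was adapted from an earlier pLV GG hUbC-dsRED vector by swapping the red reporter for the blue fluorescent protein EBFP2. It is maintained in E. coli as a high-copy plasmid through a ColE1/pUC-type origin and ampicillin resistance (β-lactamase). A recombination-tolerant strain is recorded for growth, as is common for LTR-containing vectors. The backbone outside the viral region also carries an f1 origin and an SV40/EM7-driven BleoR (Zeocin) cassette with an SV40 poly(A) signal.

The viral genome, annotated on the reverse strand, is transcribed from a CMV enhancer/promoter fused to a truncated 5' LTR, which allows Tat-independent production of packaging RNA. It then runs through the Ψ packaging signal with a partial gag sequence, the RRE for Rev-dependent nuclear export and the cPPT/CTS. A single loxP site follows. Next is a lac promoter/lacZα-fragment stuffer flanked by T3 and T7 promoters. This most likely marks the acceptor site suggested by the "GG" (presumably Golden Gate) in the name, although the record does not state the cloning scheme or what is meant to be inserted. Downstream, the human ubiquitin C promoter drives mammalian codon-optimized EBFP2, followed by WPRE to enhance transcript expression, a truncated 3' LTR and a bGH poly(A) signal.

EBFP2 is listed as the selectable marker, so transduced cells are identified or sorted by blue fluorescence rather than by drug selection. The associated publication used CRISPR interference in iPSC-derived alveolar epithelial cells, which is consistent with using the backbone to deliver guide RNA cassettes.
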