Features (pLannotate 1.2.2; 40 found; start..end, strand, type, name):
      9..189     -  LTR            5' LTR (truncated): truncated 5' long terminal repeat (LTR) from HIV-1
    207..406     -  promoter       CMV promoter: human cytomegalovirus (CMV) immediate early promoter
    407..786     -  enhancer       CMV enhancer: human cytomegalovirus immediate early enhancer
    941..993     +  misc_feature   bom (fragment): basis of mobility region from pBR322
   1052..1156    +  promoter       AmpR promoter: bla
   1157..2017    +  CDS            AmpR: β-lactamase; bla; confers resistance to ampicillin, carbenicillin, and related antibiotics
   2188..2776    +  rep_origin     ori: high-copy-number ColE1/pMB1/pBR322/pUC origin of replication
   2959..3051    +  CDS            lacI (fragment): lac repressor; lacI; The lac repressor binds to the lac operator to inhibit transcription in E. coli. This inhibition can be relieved by adding lactose or isopropyl-β-D-thiogalactopyranoside (IPTG).
   3064..3085    +  protein_bind   CAP binding site: CAP binding activates transcription in the presence of cAMP. E. coli catabolite activator protein
   3100..3130    +  promoter       lac promoter: promoter for the E. coli lac operon
   3138..3154    +  protein_bind   lac operator: The lac repressor binds to the lac operator to inhibit transcription in E. coli. This inhibition can be relieved by adding lactose or isopropyl-β-D-thiogalactopyranoside (IPTG). lac repressor encoded by lacI
   3227..3348    -  polyA_signal   SV40 poly(A) signal: SV40 polyadenylation signal
   3343..3468    -  CDS            ble (fragment): BLE_KLEPN - Experimental evidence at protein level: Swiss-Prot protein existence level 1. Binding protein with a strong affinity to the bleomycin family of antibiotics. Binds to CL990; an antimitotic-antibiotic compound. From Klebsiella pneumoniae.
   3478..3852    -  CDS            BleoR: antibiotic-binding protein; Sh ble from Streptoalloteichus hindustanus; confers resistance to bleomycin, phleomycin, and Zeocin™
   3871..3918    -  promoter       EM7 promoter: synthetic bacterial promoter&nbsp
   3966..4295    -  promoter       SV40 promoter: SV40 enhancer and early promoter
   4309..4737    -  rep_origin     f1 ori (sequence partly withheld): f1 bacteriophage origin of replication; arrow indicates direction of (+) strand synthesis
   4758..4779    -  promoter       SV40 promoter (fragment): SV40 enhancer and early promoter
   4783..5007    -  polyA_signal   bGH poly(A) signal: bovine growth hormone polyadenylation signal
   5039..5219    -  LTR            5' LTR (truncated): truncated 5' long terminal repeat (LTR) from HIV-1
   5226..5807    -  CDS            nef (fragment): NEF_HV1H2 - Experimental evidence at protein level: Swiss-Prot protein existence level 1. Extracellular Nef protein targets CD4(+) T-lymphocytes for apoptosis by interacting with CXCR4 surface receptors. From Human immunodeficiency virus type 1 group M subtype B (isolate HXB2) (HIV-1).
   5744..6332    -  misc_feature   WPRE: woodchuck hepatitis virus posttranscriptional regulatory element
   6332..6356    -  misc_feature   MCS (fragment): pBluescript multiple cloning site
   6357..7076    -  CDS            EBFP2: enhanced blue variant of GFP (Ai et al., 2007) mammalian codon-optimized
   7085..7118    +  misc_feature   MCS (fragment): pUC18/19 multiple cloning site
   7129..8340    -  promoter       UbC promoter: human ubiquitin C promoter
   8417..8438    +  protein_bind   CAP binding site: CAP binding activates transcription in the presence of cAMP. E. coli catabolite activator protein
   8453..8483    +  promoter       lac promoter: promoter for the E. coli lac operon
   8491..8507    +  protein_bind   lac operator: The lac repressor binds to the lac operator to inhibit transcription in E. coli. This inhibition can be relieved by adding lactose or isopropyl-β-D-thiogalactopyranoside (IPTG). lac repressor encoded by lacI
   8552..8570    +  promoter       T3 promoter: promoter for bacteriophage T3 RNA polymerase
   8586..8609    +  misc_feature   MCS (fragment): pBluescript multiple cloning site
   8618..8636    -  promoter       T7 promoter: promoter for bacteriophage T7 RNA polymerase
   8644..8799    +  CDS            lacZα (fragment): LacZα fragment of β-galactosidase; lacZ fragment
   8804..8823    +  rep_origin     f1 ori (fragment): f1 bacteriophage origin of replication; arrow indicates direction of (+) strand synthesis
   8840..8873    -  protein_bind   loxP: Cre-mediated recombination occurs in the 8-bp core sequence (GCATACAT). Cre recombinase
   8918..9035    -  misc_feature   cPPT/CTS: central polypurine tract and central termination sequence of HIV-1
   9085..9185    -  CDS            Rev (fragment): human immunodeficiency virus 1 (HIV-1) Rev protein; rev; enhances nuclear export of unspliced and incompletely spliced viral mRNAs
   9562..9795    -  misc_feature   RRE: The Rev response element (RRE) of HIV-1 allows for Rev-dependent mRNA export from the nucleus to the cytoplasm.
   9941..10304   -  CDS            HIV-1 gag (fragment): gag protein from human immunodeficiency virus 1; gag
  10288..10413   -  misc_feature   HIV-1 Ψ: packaging signal of human immunodeficiency virus type 1
>Addgene plasmid #212314 | pLV-GG-hUBC-EBFP2 | addgene full sequence | sequence record 436940 | Addgene NGS Result
GGCGCCACTGCTAGAGATTTTCCACACTGACTAAAAGGGTCTGAGGGATCTCTAGTTACCAGAGTCACAC
AACAGACGGGCACACACTACTTGAAGCACTCAAGGCAAGCTTTATTGAGGCTTAAGCAGTGGGTTCCCTA
GTTAGCCAGAGAGCTCCCAGGCTCAGATCTGGTCTAACCAGAGAGACCCAGTACAGGCAAAACGCGCTGC
TTATATAGACCTCCCACCGTACACGCCTACCGCCCATTTGCGTCAATGGGGCGGAGTTGTTACGACATTT
TGGAAAGTCCCGTTGATTTTGGTGCCAAAACAAACTCCCATTGACGTCAATGGGGTGGAGACTTGGAAAT
CCCCGTGAGTCAAACCGCTATCCACGCCCATTGATGTACTGCCAAAACCGCATCACCATGGTAATAGCGA
TGACTAATACGTAGATGTACTGCCAAGTAGGAAAGTCCCATAAGGTCATGTACTGGGCATAATGCCAGGC
GGGCCATTTACCGTCATTGACGTCAATAGGGGGCGTACTTGGCATATGATACACTTGATGTACTGCCAAG
TGGGCAGTTTACCGTAAATACTCCACCCATTGACGTCAATGGAAAGTCCCTATTGGCGTTACTATGGGAA
CATACGTCATTATTGACGTCAATGGGCGGGGGTCGTTGGGCGGTCAGCCAGGCGGGCCATTTACCGTAAG
TTATGTAACGCGGAACTCCATATATGGGCTATGAACTAATGACCCCGTAATTGATTACTATTAATAACTA
GTCAATAATCAATGTCAACGCGTATATCTGGCCCGTACATCGCGAAGCAGCGCAAAACGCCTAACCCTAA
GCAGATTCTTCATGCAATTGTCGGTCAAGCCTTGCCTTGTTGTAGCTTAAATTTTGCTCGCGCACTACTC
AGCGACCTCCAACACACAAGCAGGGAGCAGATACTGGCTTAACTATGCGGCATCAGAGCAGATTGTACTG
AGAGTGCACCATAGGGGATCGGGAGATCTCCCGATCCGTCGACGTCAGGTGGCACTTTTCGGGGAAATGT
GCGCGGAACCCCTATTTGTTTATTTTTCTAAATACATTCAAATATGTATCCGCTCATGAGACAATAACCC
TGATAAATGCTTCAATAATATTGAAAAAGGAAGAGTATGAGTATTCAACATTTCCGTGTCGCCCTTATTC
CCTTTTTTGCGGCATTTTGCCTTCCTGTTTTTGCTCACCCAGAAACGCTGGTGAAAGTAAAAGATGCTGA
AGATCAGTTGGGTGCACGAGTGGGTTACATCGAACTGGATCTCAACAGCGGTAAGATCCTTGAGAGTTTT
CGCCCCGAAGAACGTTTTCCAATGATGAGCACTTTTAAAGTTCTGCTATGTGGCGCGGTATTATCCCGTA
TTGACGCCGGGCAAGAGCAACTCGGTCGCCGCATACACTATTCTCAGAATGACTTGGTTGAGTACTCACC
AGTCACAGAAAAGCATCTTACGGATGGCATGACAGTAAGAGAATTATGCAGTGCTGCCATAACCATGAGT
GATAACACTGCGGCCAACTTACTTCTGACAACGATCGGAGGACCGAAGGAGCTAACCGCTTTTTTGCACA
ACATGGGGGATCATGTAACTCGCCTTGATCGTTGGGAACCGGAGCTGAATGAAGCCATACCAAACGACGA
GCGTGACACCACGATGCCTGTAGCAATGGCAACAACGTTGCGCAAACTATTAACTGGCGAACTACTTACT
CTAGCTTCCCGGCAACAATTAATAGACTGGATGGAGGCGGATAAAGTTGCAGGACCACTTCTGCGCTCGG
CCCTTCCGGCTGGCTGGTTTATTGCTGATAAATCTGGAGCCGGTGAGCGTGGGTCTCGCGGTATCATTGC
AGCACTGGGGCCAGATGGTAAGCCCTCCCGTATCGTAGTTATCTACACGACGGGGAGTCAGGCAACTATG
GATGAACGAAATAGACAGATCGCTGAGATAGGTGCCTCACTGATTAAGCATTGGTAACTGTCAGACCAAG
TTTACTCATATATACTTTAGATTGATTTAAAACTTCATTTTTAATTTAAAAGGATCTAGGTGAAGATCCT
TTTTGATAATCTCATGACCAAAATCCCTTAACGTGAGTTTTCGTTCCACTGAGCGTCAGACCCCGTAGAA
AAGATCAAAGGATCTTCTTGAGATCCTTTTTTTCTGCGCGTAATCTGCTGCTTGCAAACAAAAAAACCAC
CGCTACCAGCGGTGGTTTGTTTGCCGGATCAAGAGCTACCAACTCTTTTTCCGAAGGTAACTGGCTTCAG
CAGAGCGCAGATACCAAATACTGTTCTTCTAGTGTAGCCGTAGTTAGGCCACCACTTCAAGAACTCTGTA
GCACCGCCTACATACCTCGCTCTGCTAATCCTGTTACCAGTGGCTGCTGCCAGTGGCGATAAGTCGTGTC
TTACCGGGTTGGACTCAAGACGATAGTTACCGGATAAGGCGCAGCGGTCGGGCTGAACGGGGGGTTCGTG
CACACAGCCCAGCTTGGAGCGAACGACCTACACCGAACTGAGATACCTACAGCGTGAGCTATGAGAAAGC
GCCACGCTTCCCGAAGGGAGAAAGGCGGACAGGTATCCGGTAAGCGGCAGGGTCGGAACAGGAGAGCGCA
CGAGGGAGCTTCCAGGGGGAAACGCCTGGTATCTTTATAGTCCTGTCGGGTTTCGCCACCTCTGACTTGA
GCGTCGATTTTTGTGATGCTCGTCAGGGGGGCGGAGCCTATGGAAAAACGCCAGCAACGCGGCCTTTTTA
CGGTTCCTGGCCTTTTGCTGGCCTTTTGCTCACATGTTCTTTCCTGCGTTATCCCCTGATTCTGTGGATA
ACCGTATTACCGCCTTTGAGTGAGCTGATACCGCTCGCCGCAGCCGAACGACCGAGCGCAGCGAGTCAGT
GAGCGAGGAAGCGGAAGAGCGCCCAATACGCAAACCGCCTCTCCCCGCGCGTTGGCCGATTCATTAATGC
AGCTGGCACGACAGGTTTCCCGACTGGAAAGCGGGCAGTGAGCGCAACGCAATTAATGTGAGTTAGCTCA
CTCATTAGGCACCCCAGGCTTTACACTTTATGCTTCCGGCTCGTATGTTGTGTGGAATTGTGAGCGGATA
ACAATTTCACACAGGAAACAGCTATGACCATGATTACGCCAAGCTCTAGCTAGAGGTCGACGGTATACAG
ACATGATAAGATACATTGATGAGTTTGGACAAACCACAACTAGAATGCAGTGAAAAAAATGCTTTATTTG
TGAAATTTGTGATGCTATTGCTTTATTTGTAACCATTATAAGCTGCAATAAACAAGTTGGGGTGGGCGAA
GAACTCCAGCATGAGATCCCCGCGCTGGAGGATCATCCAGCCGGCGTCCCGGAAAACGATTCCGAAGCCC
AACCTTTCATAGAAGGCGGCGGTGGAATCGAAATCTCGTAGCACGTGTCAGTCCTGCTCCTCGGCCACGA
AGTGCACGCAGTTGCCGGCCGGGTCGCGCAGGGCGAACTCCCGCCCCCACGGCTGCTCGCCGATCTCGGT
CATGGCCGGCCCGGAGGCGTCCCGGAAGTTCGTGGACACGACCTCCGACCACTCGGCGTACAGCTCGTCC
AGGCCGCGCACCCACACCCAGGCCAGGGTGTTGTCCGGCACCACCTGGTCCTGGACCGCGCTGATGAACA
GGGTCACGTCGTCCCGGACCACACCGGCGAAGTCGTCCTCCACGAAGTCCCGGGAGAACCCGAGCCGGTC
GGTCCAGAACTCGACCGCTCCGGCGACGTCGCGCGCGGTGAGCACCGGAACGGCACTGGTCAACTTGGCC
ATGGTTTAGTTCCTCACCTTGTCGTATTATACTATGCCGATATACTATGCCGATGATTAATTGTCAACAC
GTGCTGATCAGATCCGAAAATGGATATACAAGCTCCCGGGAGCTTTTTGCAAAAGCCTAGGCCTCCAAAA
AAGCCTCCTCACTACTTCTGGAATAGCTCAGAGGCAGAGGCGGCCTCGGCCTCTGCATAAATAAAAAAAA
TTAGTCAGCCATGGGGCGGAGAATGGGCGGAACTGGGCGGAGTTAGGGGCGGGATGGGCGGAGTTAGGGG
CGGGACTATGGTTGCTGACTAATTGAGATGCATGCTTTGCATACTTCTGCCTGCTGGGGAGCCTGGGGAC
TTTCCACACCTGGTTGCTGACTAATTGAGATGCATGCTTTGCATACTTCTGCCTGCTGGGGAGCCTGGGG
ACTTTCCACACCCTAACTGACACACATTCCACAGAATTAATTCGCGTTAAATTTTTGTTAAATCAGCTCA
TTTTTTAACCAATAGGCCGAAATCGGCAAAATCCCTTATAAATCAAAAGAATAGACCGAGATAGGGT
[37 nt withheld, positions 4408-4444]
AAAGAACGTGGACTCCAACGTCAAAGG
[49 nt withheld, positions 4472-4520]
T
[91 nt withheld, positions 4522-4612]
G
[124 nt withheld, positions 4614-4737]
GGGGATACCCCCTAGAGCCCCAGCTGGTTCTTTCCGCCTCAGAAGCCATAGAGCCCACCGCATCCCCAGC
ATGCCTGCTATTGTCTTCCCAATCCTCCCCCTTGCTGTCCTGCCCCACCCCACCCCCCAGAATAGAATGA
CACCTACTCAGACAATGCGATGCAATTTCCTCATTTTATTAGGAAAGGACAGTGGGAGTGGCACCTTCCA
GGGTCAAGGAAGGCACGGGGGAGGGGCAAACAACAGATGGCTGGCAACTAGAAGGCACAGTCGAGGCTGA
TCAGCGGGTTTAAACGGGCCCTGCTAGAGATTTTCCACACTGACTAAAAGGGTCTGAGGGATCTCTAGTT
ACCAGAGTCACACAACAGACGGGCACACACTACTTGAAGCACTCAAGGCAAGCTTTATTGAGGCTTAAGC
AGTGGGTTCCCTAGTTAGCCAGAGAGCTCCCAGGCTCAGATCTGGTCTAACCAGAGAGACCCAGTACAGT
CCGGATGCAGCTCTCGGGCCATGTGATGAAATGCTAGGCGGCTGTCAAACCTCCACTCTAATACTTCTCT
CTCCGGGTCATCCATCCCATGCAGGCTCACAGGGTGTAACAAGCGGGTGTTCTCTCCTTCATTGGCTTCT
TCTACCTTCTCTTGCTCAACTGGTACTAGCTTGTAGCACCATCCAAAGGTCAGTGGATATCTGATCCCTG
GCCCTGGTGTGTAGTTCTGCCAATCAGGGAAGTAGCCTTGTGTGTGGTAGATCCACAGATCAAGGATATC
TTGTCTTCGTTGGGAGTGAATTAGCCCTTCCAGTCCCCCCTTTTCTTTTAAAAAGTGGCTAAGATCTACA
GCTGCCTTGTAAGTCATTGGTCTTAAAGGTACCTGAGGTGTGACTGGAAAACCCACCTCCTCCTCCTCTT
GTGCTTCTAGCCAGGCACAATCAGCATTGGTAGCTGCTGTATTGCTACTTGTGATTGCTCCATGTTTTTC
TAGGTCTCGAGGTCGACGGTATCGATGCGGGGAGGCGGCCCAAAGGGAGATCCGACTCGTCTGAGGGCGA
AGGCGAAGACGCGGAAGAGGCCGCAGAGCCGGCAGCAGGCCGCGGGAAGGAAGGTCCGCTGGATTGAGGG
CCGAAGGGACGTAGCAGAAGGACGTCCCGCGCAGAATCCAGGTGGCAACACAGGCGAGCAGCCAAGGAAA
GGACGATGATTTCCCCGACAACACCACGGAATTGTCAGTGCCCAACAGCCGAGCCCCTGTCCAGCAGCGG
GCAAGGCAGGCGGCGATGAGTTCCGCCGTGGCAATAGGGAGGGGGAAAGCGAAAGTCCCGGAAAGGAGCT
GACAGGTGGTGGCAATGCCCCAACCAGTGGGGGTTGCGTCAGCAAACACAGTGCACACCACGCCACGTTG
CCTGACAACGGGCCACAACTCCTCATAAAGAGACAGCAACCAGGATTTATACAAGGAGGAGAAAATGAAA
GCCATACGGGAAGCAATAGCATGATACAAAGGCATTAAAGCAGCGTATCCACATAGCGTAAAAGGAGCAA
CATAGTTAAGAATACCAGTCAATCTTTCACAAATTTTGTAATCCAGAGGTTGATTATCGATAAGCTTGAT
ATCGAATTCTTACTTGTACAGCTCGTCCATGCCGAGAGTGATCCCGGCGGCGGTGCGGAACTCCAGCAGG
ACCATGTGATCGCGCTTCTCGTTGGGGTCTTTGCTCAGCACGGACTGGGTGCTCAGGTAGTGGCTGTCGG
GCAGCAGCACGGGGCCGTCGCCGATGGGGGTGTTCTGCTGGTAGTGGTCGGCGAGCTGCACGCTGCCGTC
CTCCACGTTGTGGCGGATCTTGAAGTTCACCTTGATGCCGTTCTTCTGCTTGACGGCCATGATATAGATG
TTGTGGCTGTTGAAGTTGTACTCCAGCTTGTGCCCCAGGATGTTGCCGTCCTCCTTGAAGTCGACGCCCT
TCAGCTCGATGCGGTTCACCAGGGTGTCGCCCTCGAACTTCACCTCGGCGCGGGTCTTGTAGGTGCCGTC
GTCCTTGAAGAAGATGGTGCGCTCCTGGACGTAGCCTTCGGGCATGGCGGACTTGAAGAAGTCGTGCTGC
TTCATGTGGTCGGGGTAGCGGGCGAAGCACTGCACGCCGTGGCTCAGGGTGGTCACGAGGGTGGGCCAGG
GCACGGGCAGCTTGCCGGTGGTGCAGATGAACTTCAGGGTCAGCTTGCCGTTGGTGGCATCGCCCTCGCC
CTCGCCCCTCACGCTGAACTTGTGGCCGTTTACGTCGCCGTCCAGCTCGACCAGGATGGGCACCACCCCG
GTGAACAGCTCCTCGCCCTTGCTCACCATGGTGGCACCGGTACCCGGGGATCCTCTAGAGTCGACCTGCA
GCCCAAGCTTCGTCTAACAAAAAAGCCAAAAACGGCCAGAATTTAGCGGACAATTTACTAGTCTAACACT
GAAAATTACATATTGACCCAAATGATTACATTTCAAAAGGTGCCTAAAAAACTTCACAAAACACACTCGC
CAACCCCGAGCGCATAGTTCAAAACCGGAGCTTCAGCTACTTAAGAAGATAGGTACATAAAACCGACCAA
AGAAACTGACGCCTCACTTATCCCTCCCCTCACCAGAGGTCCGGCGCCTGTCGATTCAGGAGAGCCTACC
CTAGGCCCGAACCCTGCGTCCTGCGACGGAGAAAAGCCTACCGCACACCTACCGGCAGGTGGCCCCACCC
TGCATTATAAGCCAACAGAACGGGTGACGTCACGACACGACGAGGGCGCGCGCTCCCAAAGGTACGGGTG
CACTGCCCAACGGCACCGCCATAACTGCCGCCCCCGCAACAGACGACAAACCGAGTTCTCCAGTCAGTGA
CAAACTTCACGTCAGGGTCCCCAGATGGTGCCCCAGCCCATCTCACCCGAATAAGAGCTTTCCCGCATTA
GCGAAGGCCTCAAGACCTTGGGTTCTTGCCGCCCACCATGCCCCCCACCTTGTTTCAACGACCTCACAGC
CCGCCTCACAAGCGTCTTCCATTCAAGACTCGGGAACAGCCGCCATTTTGCTGCGCTCCCCCCAACCCCC
AGTTCAGGGCAACCTTGCTCGCGGACCCAGACTACAGCCCTTGGCGGTCTCTCCACACGCTTCCGTCCCA
CCGAGCGGCCCGGCGGCCACGAAAGCCCCGGCCAGCCCAGCAGCCCGCTACTCACCAAGTGACGATCACA
GCGATCCACAAACAAGAACCGCGACCCAAATCCCGGCTGCGACGGAACTAGCTGTGCCACACCCGGCGCG
TCCTTATATAATCATCGGCGTTCACCGCCCCACGGAGATCCCTCCGCAGAATCGCCGAGAAGGGACTACT
TTTCCTCGCCTGTTCCGCTCTCTGGAAAGAAAACCAGTGCCCTAGAGTCACCCAAGTCCCGTCCTAAAAT
GTCCTTCTGCTGATACTGGGGTTCTAAGGCCGAGTCTTATGAGCAGCGGGCCGCTGTCCTGAGCGTCCGG
GCGGAAGGATCAGGACGCTCGCTGCGCCCTTCGTCTGACGTGGCAGCGCTCGCCGTGAGGAGGGGGGCGC
CCGCGGGAGGCGCCAAAACCCGGCGCGGAGGCCAGATCTGGAGCCGACACGGGTTAATTAATTGTGGAGA
CGTCATGCAGTGGAAAGCGGGCAGTGAGCGCAACGCAATTAATGTGAGTTAGCTCACTCATTAGGCACCC
CAGGCTTTACACTTTATGCTTCCGGCTCGTATGTTGTGTGGAATTGTGAGCGGATAACAATTTCACACAG
GAAACAGCTATGACCATGATTACGCCAAGCGCGCAATTAACCCTCACTAAAGGGAACAAAAGCTGGAGGA
CCTCGAGGGGGGGCCCGGTACCCAATTCGCCCTATAGTGAGTCGTATTACGCGCGCTCACTGGCCGTCGT
TTTACAACGTCGTGACTGGGAAAACCCTGGCGTTACCCAACTTAATCGCCTTGCAGCACATCCCCCTTTC
GCCAGCTGGCGTAATAGCGAAGAGGCCCGCACCGATCGCCCTTCCCAACAGTTGCGCAGCCTGAATGGCG
AATGGGACGCGCCCTGTAGCGGCGCAACCACCGTCTCTTATCATAACTTCGTATAATGTATGCTATACGA
AGTTATTTAATTAACCAAACTGGATCTCTGCTGTCCCTGTAATAAACCCGAAAATTTTGAATTTTTGTAA
TTTGTTTTTGTAATTCTTTAGTTTGTATGTCTGTTGCTATTATGTCTACTATTCTTTCCCCTGCACTGTA
CCCCCCAATCCCCCCTTTTCTTTTAAAATTGTGGATGAATACTGCCATTTGTCTGCAGAATTGGCGCACG
CAGTGCCGATCCGTTCACTAATCGAATGGATCTGTCTCTGTCTCTCTCTCCACCTTCTTCTTCTATTCCT
TCGGGCCTGTCGGGTCCCCTCGGGGTTGGGAGGTGGGTCTGAAACGATAATGGTGAATATCCCTGCCTAA
CTCTATTCACTATAGAAAGTACAGCAAAAACTATTCTTAAACCTACCAAGCCTCCTACTATCATTATGAA
TAATTTTATATACCACAGCCAATTTGTTATGTTAAACCAATTCCACAAACTTGCCCATTTATCTAATTCC
AATAATTCTTGTTCATTCTTTTCTTGCTGGTTTTGCGATTCTTCAATTAAGGAGTGTATTAAGCTTGTGT
AATTGTTAATTTCTCTGTCCCACTCCATCCAGGTCGTGTGATTCCAAATCTGTTCCAGAGATTTATTACT
CCAACTAGCATTCCAAGGCACAGCAGTGGTGCAAATGAGTTTTCCAGAGCAACCCCAAATCCCCAGGAGC
TGTTGATCCTTTAGGTATCTTTCCACAGCCAGGATTCTTGCCTGGAGCTGCTTGATGCCCCAGACTGTGA
GTTGCAACAGATGCTGTTGCGCCTCAATAGCCCTCAGCAAATTGTTCTGCTGCTGCACTATACCAGACAA
TAATTGTCTGGCCTGTACCGTCAGCGTCATTGACGCTGCGCCCATAGTGCTTCCTGCTGCTCCCAAGAAC
CCAAGGAACAAAGCTCCTATTCCCACTGCTCTTTTTTCTCTCTGCACCACTCTTCTCTTTGCCTTGGTGG
GTGCTACTCCTAATGGTTCAATTTTTACTACTTTATATTTATATAATTCACTTCTCCAATTGTCCCTCAT
ATCTCCTCCTCCAGGTCTGAAGATCAGCGGCCGCTTGCTGTGCGGTGGTCTTACTTTTGTTTTGCTCTTC
CTCTATCTTGTCTAAAGCTTCCTTGGTGTCTTTTATCTCTATCCTTTGATGCACACAATAGAGGGTTGCT
ACTGTATTATATAATGATCTAAGTTCTTCTGATCCTGTCTGAAGGGATGGTTGTAGCTGTCCCAGTATTT
GTCTACAGCCTTCTGATGTTTCTAACAGGCCAGGATTAACTGCGAATCGTTCTAGCTCCCTGCTTGCCCA
TACTATATGTTTTAATTTATATTTTTTCTTTCCCCCTGGCCTTAACCGAATTTTTTCCCATCGCGATCTA
ATTCTCCCCCGCTTAATACTGACGCTCTCGCACCCATCTCTCTCCTTCTAGCCTCCGCTAGTCAAAATTT
TTGGCGTACTCACCAGTCGCCGCCCCTCGCCTCTTGCCGTGCGCGCTTCAGCAAGCCGAGTCCTGCGTCG
AGAGAGCTCCTCTGGTTTCCCTTTCGCTTTCAAGTCCCTGTTCG
